>Addgene plasmid #60645 | pCRII-TOPO CMV-ZKSCAN1 nt 400-1782-bGH pA Sense | depositor full sequence | sequence record 97441 | pCRII-TOPO CMV-ZKSCAN1 nt 400-1782-bGH pA Sense sequence 7721 bps
AGCGCCCAATACGCAAACCGCCTCTCCCCGCGCGTTGGCCGATTCATTAATGCAGCTGGCACGACAGGTT
TCCCGACTGGAAAGCGGGCAGTGAGCGCAACGCAATTAATGTGAGTTAGCTCACTCATTAGGCACCCCAG
GCTTTACACTTTATGCTTCCGGCTCGTATGTTGTGTGGAATTGTGAGCGGATAACAATTTCACACAGGAA
ACAGCTATGACCATGATTACGCCAAGCTATTTAGGTGACACTATAGAATACTCAAGCTATGCATCAAGCT
TCTTTAAAAGGCCACTTGAACTCGCTTTCCATGGCGATTTGCCTTGTGAGCACTTTCAGGAGAGCCTGGA
AGCTGAAAAACGGTAGAAAAATTTCCGTGCGGGCCGTGGGGGGCTGGCGGCAACTGGGGGGCCGCAGATC
AGAGTGGGCCACTGGCAGCCAACGGCCCCCGGGGCTCAGGCGGGGAGCAGCTCTGTGGTGTGGGATTGAG
GCGTTTTCCAAGAGTGGGTTTTCACGTTTCTAAGATTTCCCAAGCAGACAGCCCGTGCTGCTCCGATTTC
TCGAACAAAAAAGCAAAACGTGTGGCTGTCTTGGGAGCAAGTCGCAGGACTGCAAGCAGTTGGGGGAGAA
AGTCCGCCATTTTGCCACTTCTCAACCGTCCCTGCAAGGCTGGGGCTCAGTTGCGTAATGGAAAGTAAAG
CCCTGAACTATCACACTTTAATCTTCCTTCAAAAGGTGGTAAACTATACCTACTGTCCCTCAAGAGAACA
CAAGAAGTGCTTTAAGAGGTATTTTAAAAGTTCCGGGGGTTTTGTGAGGTGTTTGATGACCCGTTTAAAA
TATGATTTCCATGTTTCTTTTGTCTAAAGTTTGCAGCTCAAATCTTTCCACACGCTAGTAATTTAAGTAT
TTCTGCATGTGTAGTTTGCATTCAAGTTCCATAAGCTGTTAAGAAAAATCTAGAAAAGTAAAACTAGAAC
CTATTTTTAACCGAAGAACTACTTTTTGCCTCCCTCACAAAGGCGGCGGAAGGTGATCGAATTCCGGTGA
TGCGAGTTGTTCTCCGTCGGATCCACATTGATTATTGACTAGTTATTAATAGTAATCAATTACGGGGTCA
TTAGTTCATAGCCCATATATGGAGTTCCGCGTTACATAACTTACGGTAAATGGCCCGCCTGGCTGACCGC
CCAACGACCCCCGCCCATTGACGTCAATAATGACGTATGTTCCCATAGTAACGCCAATAGGGACTTTCCA
TTGACGTCAATGGGTGGACTATTTACGGTAAACTGCCCACTTGGCAGTACATCAAGTGTATCATATGCCA
AGTACGCCCCCTATTGACGTCAATGACGGTAAATGGCCCGCCTGGCATTATGCCCAGTACATGACCTTAT
GGGACTTTCCTACTTGGCAGTACATCTACGTATTAGTCATCGCTATTACCATGGTGATGCGGTTTTGGCA
GTACATCAATGGGCGTGGATAGCGGTTTGACTCACGGGGATTTCCAAGTCTCCACCCCATTGACGTCAAT
GGGAGTTTGTTTTGGCACCAAAATCAACGGGACTTTCCAAAATGTCGTAACAACTCCGCCCCATTGACGC
AAATGGGCGGTAGGCGTGTACGGTGGGAGGTCTATATAAGCAGAGCTCTCTGGCTAACTAGAGAACCCAC
TGCTTACTGGCGATATCAAAGTGCTGAGATTACAGGCGTGAGCCACCACCCCCGGCCTCAGGAGCGTTCT
GATAGTGCCTCGATGTGCTGCCTCCTATAAAGTGTTAGCAGCACAGATCACTTTTTGTAAAGGTACGTAC
TAATGACTTTTTTTTTATACTTCAGGAATAGTAAAGAAACACATCATAAAACCTCCCAGGACATAAAGGT
GAGCACAGACCCTGTTTGGATCAAGTCAGTTCCTGGAGCCTGAATGATGACTGCTGAATCACGGGAAGCC
ACGGGTCTGTCCCCACAGGCTGCACAGGAGAAGGATGGTATCGTAATAGTGAAGGTGGAAGAGGAAGATG
AGGAAGACCACATGTGGGGGCAGGATTCCACCCTACAGGACACGCCTCCTCCAGACCCAGAGATATTCCG
CCAACGCTTCAGGCGCTTCTGTTACCAGAACACTTTTGGGCCCCGAGAGGCTCTCAGTCGGCTGAAGGAA
CTTTGTCATCAGTGGCTGCGGCCAGAAATAAACACCAAGGAACAGATCCTGGAGCTTCTGGTGCTAGAGC
AGTTTCTTTCCATCCTGCCCAAGGAGCTCCAGGTCTGGCTGCAGGAATACCGCCCCGATAGTGGAGAGGA
GGCCGTGACCCTTCTAGAAGACTTGGAGCTTGATTTATCAGGACAACAGGTAAAAAGAGGTGAAACCTAT
TATGTGTGAGCAGGGCACAGACGTTGAAACTGGAGCCAGGAGAAGTATTGGCAGGCTTTAGGTTATTAGG
TGGTTACTCTGTCTTAAAAATGTTCTGGCTTTCTTCCTGCATCCACTGGCATACTCATGGTCTGTTTTTA
AATATTTTAATTCCCATTTACAAAGTGATTTACCCACAAGCCCAACCTGTCTGTCTTCAGGTCCCAGGTC
AAGTTCATGGACCTGAGATGCTCGCAAGGGGGATGGTGCCTCTGGATCCAGTTCAGGAGTCCTCGAGCCT
TGACCTTCATCACGAGGCCACCCAGTCCCACTTCAAACATTCGTCTCGGAAACCCCGCCTCTTACAGTCA
CGAGGTAAGAAGCAAGGTTTCATTTAGGGGAAGGGAAATGATTCAGGACGAGAGTCTTTGTGCTGCTGAG
TGCCTGTGATGAAGAAGCATGTTAGTCCTGGGCAACGTAGCGAGACCCCATCTCTACAAAAAATAGAAAA
ATTAGCCAGGTATAGTGGCGCACACCTGTGATTCCAGCTACGCAGGAGGCTGAGGTGGGAGGATTGCTTG
AGCCCAGGAGGTTGAGGCTGCAGTGAGCTGGAATCATGCCACTACTCCAACCTGGGCAACACAGCAAGGA
CCCTGTCTCAAAAGCTACTTACAGAAAAGAATTAGGCTCGGCACGGTAGCTCACACCTGTAATCCCAGCA
GTCGACCGACTGTGCCTTCTAGTTGCCAGCCATCTGTTGTTTGCCCCTCCCCCGTGCCTTCCTTGACCCT
GGAAGGTGCCACTCCCACTGTCCTTTCCTAATAAAATGAGGAAATTGCATCGCATTGTCTGAGTAGGTGT
CATTCTATTCTGGGGGGTGGGGTGGGGCAGGACAGCAAGGGGGAGGATTGGGAAGACAATAGCAGGCATG
CTGGGGATGCGGTGGGCTCTATGGGCGGCCGCGCTGTGCGGTAGGCATTGAGGCAGCCAGCGCAGGGGCT
TCTGCTGAGGGGGCAGGCGGAGCTTGAGGAAACCGCAGATAAGTTTTTTTCTCTTTGAAAGATAGAGATT
AATACAACTACTTAAAAAATATAGTCAATAGGTTACTAAGATATTGCTTAGCGTTAAGTTTTTAACGTAA
TTTTAATAGCTTAAGATTTTAAGAGAAAATATGAAGACTTAGAAGAGTAGCATGAGGAAGGAAAAGATAA
AAGGTTTCTAAAACATGACGGAGGTTGAGATGAAGCTTCTTCATGGAGTAAAAAATGTATTTAAAAGAAA
ATTGAGAGAAAGGACTACAGAGCCCCGAATTAATACCAATAGAAGGGCAATGCTTTTAGATTAAAATGAA
GGTGACTTAAACAGCTTAAAGTTTAGTTTAAAAGTTGTAGGTGATTAAAATAATTTGAAGGCGATCTTTT
AAAAAGAGATTAAACCGAAGGTGATTAAAAGACCTTGAAATCCATGACGCAGGGAGAATTGCGTCATTTA
AAGCCTAGTTAACGCATTTACTAAACGCAGACGAAAATGGAAAGATTAATTGGGAGTGGTAGGATGAAAC
AATTTGGAGAAGATAGAAGTTTGAAGTGGAAAACTGGAAGACAGAAGTACGGGAAGGCGAAGAAAAGAAT
AGAGAAGATAGGGAAATTAGAAGATAAAAACATACTTTTAGAAGAAAAAAGATAAATTTAAACCTGAAAA
GTAGGAAGCAGAAGAAAAAAGACAAGCTAGGAAACAAAAAGCTAAGGGCAAAATGTACAAACTCTCGAGC
ATGCATCTAGAGGGCCCAATTCGCCCTATAGTGAGTCGTATTACAATTCACTGGCCGTCGTTTTACAACG
TCGTGACTGGGAAAACCCTGGCGTTACCCAACTTAATCGCCTTGCAGCACATCCCCCTTTCGCCAGCTGG
CGTAATAGCGAAGAGGCCCGCACCGATCGCCCTTCCCAACAGTTGCGCAGCCTGAATGGCGAATGG
[124 nt withheld, positions 4337-4460]
C
[91 nt withheld, positions 4462-4552]
A
[49 nt withheld, positions 4554-4602]
CCTTTGACGTTGGAGTCCACGTTCTTT
[37 nt withheld, positions 4630-4666]
ACCCTATCTCGGTCTATTCTTTTGATTTATAAGGGATTTTGCCGATTTCGGCCTATTGGTTAAAAAATGA
GCTGATTTAACAAAAATTTAACGCGAATTTTAACAAAATTCAGGGCGCAAGGGCTGCTAAAGGAAGCGGA
ACACGTAGAAAGCCAGTCCGCAGAAACGGTGCTGACCCCGGATGAATGTCAGCTACTGGGCTATCTGGAC
AAGGGAAAACGCAAGCGCAAAGAGAAAGCAGGTAGCTTGCAGTGGGCTTACATGGCGATAGCTAGACTGG
GCGGTTTTATGGACAGCAAGCGAACCGGAATTGCCAGCTGGGGCGCCCTCTGGTAAGGTTGGGAAGCCCT
GCAAAGTAAACTGGATGGCTTTCTTGCCGCCAAGGATCTGATGGCGCAGGGGATCAAGATCTGATCAAGA
GACAGGATGAGGATCGTTTCGCATGATTGAACAAGATGGATTGCACGCAGGTTCTCCGGCCGCTTGGGTG
GAGAGGCTATTCGGCTATGACTGGGCACAACAGACAATCGGCTGCTCTGATGCCGCCGTGTTCCGGCTGT
CAGCGCAGGGGCGCCCGGTTCTTTTTGTCAAGACCGACCTGTCCGGTGCCCTGAATGAACTGCAGGACGA
GGCAGCGCGGCTATCGTGGCTGGCCACGACGGGCGTTCCTTGCGCAGCTGTGCTCGACGTTGTCACTGAA
GCGGGAAGGGACTGGCTGCTATTGGGCGAAGTGCCGGGGCAGGATCTCCTGTCATCCCACCTTGCTCCTG
CCGAGAAAGTATCCATCATGGCTGATGCAATGCGGCGGCTGCATACGCTTGATCCGGCTACCTGCCCATT
CGACCACCAAGCGAAACATCGCATCGAGCGAGCACGTACTCGGATGGAAGCCGGTCTTGTCGATCAGGAT
GATCTGGACGAAGAGCATCAGGGGCTCGCGCCAGCCGAACTGTTCGCCAGGCTCAAGGCGCGCATGCCCG
ACGGCGAGGATCTCGTCGTGACCCATGGCGATGCCTGCTTGCCGAATATCATGGTGGAAAATGGCCGCTT
TTCTGGATTCATCGACTGTGGCCGGCTGGGTGTGGCGGACCGCTATCAGGACATAGCGTTGGCTACCCGT
GATATTGCTGAAGAGCTTGGCGGCGAATGGGCTGACCGCTTCCTCGTGCTTTACGGTATCGCCGCTCCCG
ATTCGCAGCGCATCGCCTTCTATCGCCTTCTTGACGAGTTCTTCTGAATTGAAAAAGGAAGAGTATGAGT
ATTCAACATTTCCGTGTCGCCCTTATTCCCTTTTTTGCGGCATTTTGCCTTCCTGTTTTTGCTCACCCAG
AAACGCTGGTGAAAGTAAAAGATGCTGAAGATCAGTTGGGTGCACGAGTGGGTTACATCGAACTGGATCT
CAACAGCGGTAAGATCCTTGAGAGTTTTCGCCCCGAAGAACGTTTTCCAATGATGAGCACTTTTAAAGTT
CTGCTATGTGGCGCGGTATTATCCCGTATTGACGCCGGGCAAGAGCAACTCGGTCGCCGCATACACTATT
CTCAGAATGACTTGGTTGAGTACTCACCAGTCACAGAAAAGCATCTTACGGATGGCATGACAGTAAGAGA
ATTATGCAGTGCTGCCATAACCATGAGTGATAACACTGCGGCCAACTTACTTCTGACAACGATCGGAGGA
CCGAAGGAGCTAACCGCTTTTTTGCACAACATGGGGGATCATGTAACTCGCCTTGATCGTTGGGAACCGG
AGCTGAATGAAGCCATACCAAACGACGAGCGTGACACCACGATGCCTGTAGCAATGGCAACAACGTTGCG
CAAACTATTAACTGGCGAACTACTTACTCTAGCTTCCCGGCAACAATTAATAGACTGGATGGAGGCGGAT
AAAGTTGCAGGACCACTTCTGCGCTCGGCCCTTCCGGCTGGCTGGTTTATTGCTGATAAATCTGGAGCCG
GTGAGCGTGGGTCTCGCGGTATCATTGCAGCACTGGGGCCAGATGGTAAGCCCTCCCGTATCGTAGTTAT
CTACACGACGGGGAGTCAGGCAACTATGGATGAACGAAATAGACAGATCGCTGAGATAGGTGCCTCACTG
ATTAAGCATTGGTAACTGTCAGACCAAGTTTACTCATATATACTTTAGATTGATTTAAAACTTCATTTTT
AATTTAAAAGGATCTAGGTGAAGATCCTTTTTGATAATCTCATGACCAAAATCCCTTAACGTGAGTTTTC
GTTCCACTGAGCGTCAGACCCCGTAGAAAAGATCAAAGGATCTTCTTGAGATCCTTTTTTTCTGCGCGTA
ATCTGCTGCTTGCAAACAAAAAAACCACCGCTACCAGCGGTGGTTTGTTTGCCGGATCAAGAGCTACCAA
CTCTTTTTCCGAAGGTAACTGGCTTCAGCAGAGCGCAGATACCAAATACTGTTCTTCTAGTGTAGCCGTA
GTTAGGCCACCACTTCAAGAACTCTGTAGCACCGCCTACATACCTCGCTCTGCTAATCCTGTTACCAGTG
GCTGCTGCCAGTGGCGATAAGTCGTGTCTTACCGGGTTGGACTCAAGACGATAGTTACCGGATAAGGCGC
AGCGGTCGGGCTGAACGGGGGGTTCGTGCACACAGCCCAGCTTGGAGCGAACGACCTACACCGAACTGAG
ATACCTACAGCGTGAGCTATGAGAAAGCGCCACGCTTCCCGAAGGGAGAAAGGCGGACAGGTATCCGGTA
AGCGGCAGGGTCGGAACAGGAGAGCGCACGAGGGAGCTTCCAGGGGGAAACGCCTGGTATCTTTATAGTC
CTGTCGGGTTTCGCCACCTCTGACTTGAGCGTCGATTTTTGTGATGCTCGTCAGGGGGGCGGAGCCTATG
GAAAAACGCCAGCAACGCGGCCTTTTTACGGTTCCTGGCCTTTTGCTGGCCTTTTGCTCACATGTTCTTT
CCTGCGTTATCCCCTGATTCTGTGGATAACCGTATTACCGCCTTTGAGTGAGCTGATACCGCTCGCCGCA
GCCGAACGACCGAGCGCAGCGAGTCAGTGAGCGAGGAAGCGGAAG
Features (pLannotate 1.2.2; 21 found; start..end, strand, type, name):
      2..94      +  CDS            lacI (fragment): lac repressor; lacI; The lac repressor binds to the lac operator to inhibit transcription in E. coli. This inhibition can be relieved by adding lactose or isopropyl-β-D-thiogalactopyranoside (IPTG).
    107..128     +  protein_bind   CAP binding site: CAP binding activates transcription in the presence of cAMP. E. coli catabolite activator protein
    143..173     +  promoter       lac promoter: promoter for the E. coli lac operon
    181..197     +  protein_bind   lac operator: The lac repressor binds to the lac operator to inhibit transcription in E. coli. This inhibition can be relieved by adding lactose or isopropyl-β-D-thiogalactopyranoside (IPTG). lac repressor encoded by lacI
    239..257     +  promoter       SP6 promoter: promoter for bacteriophage SP6 RNA polymerase
   1075..1453    +  enhancer       CMV enhancer: human cytomegalovirus immediate early enhancer
   1454..1657    +  promoter       CMV promoter: human cytomegalovirus (CMV) immediate early promoter
   1653..1686    +  LTR            5' LTR (truncated) (fragment): truncated 5' long terminal repeat (LTR) from HIV-1
   1934..2362    +  CDS            ZKSCAN1 (fragment): ZKSC1_HUMAN - Also known as KOX18, ZNF139, ZNF36. Experimental evidence at protein level: Swiss-Prot protein existence level 1. May be involved in transcriptional regulation. From Homo sapiens (Human).
   2578..2733    +  CDS            ZKSCAN1 (fragment): ZKSC1_HUMAN - Also known as KOX18, ZNF139, ZNF36. Experimental evidence at protein level: Swiss-Prot protein existence level 1. May be involved in transcriptional regulation. From Homo sapiens (Human).
   2861..2983    -  CDS            PPP5D1 (fragment): PP5D1_HUMAN - Experimental evidence at transcript level: Swiss-Prot protein existence level 2. From Homo sapiens (Human).
   3064..3081    -  CDS            GFP11x7 (fragment): seven tandem copies of the 11th β-strand of superfolder GFP each GFP11 associates with GFP(1-10), consisting of the first 10 β-strands, to reconstitute fluorescent GFP (Kamiyama et al., 2016)
   3090..3314    +  polyA_signal   bGH poly(A) signal: bovine growth hormone polyadenylation signal
   4155..4173    -  promoter       T7 promoter: promoter for bacteriophage T7 RNA polymerase
   4176..4333    +  CDS            lacZα (fragment): LacZα fragment of β-galactosidase; lacZ fragment
   4337..4765    +  rep_origin     f1 ori (sequence partly withheld): f1 bacteriophage origin of replication; arrow indicates direction of (+) strand synthesis
   4778..5077    +  CDS            tnpA (fragment): TN5P_ECOLX - Also known as tnp. Experimental evidence at protein level: Swiss-Prot protein existence level 1. Mediates transposition of transposon Tn5 by a 'cut and paste' mechanism. First, the monomeric transposase binds the 19 bp inverted DNA repeats flanking the transposon. Then, dimerization of the DNA- bound transposase creates a synaptic DNA complex. After nicking of the first DNA strand, excision of the transposon proceeds through a series of intermediates. The transposase then mediates the insertion of the transposon at a new site by strand transfer. The activity of the wild- type tran
   5109..5900    +  CDS            neo: KKA2_KLEPN - Also known as kan, nptII. Experimental evidence at protein level: Swiss-Prot protein existence level 1. Resistance to kanamycin, neomycin, paromomycin, ribostamycin, butirosin and gentamicin B. From Klebsiella pneumoniae.
   5904..5920    +  promoter       AmpR promoter (fragment): bla
   5921..6781    +  CDS            AmpR: β-lactamase; bla; confers resistance to ampicillin, carbenicillin, and related antibiotics
   6952..7540    +  rep_origin     ori: high-copy-number ColE1/pMB1/pBR322/pUC origin of replication
