[The description below was written by a language model from this plasmid's Addgene catalogue record and pLannotate feature annotations shown in this document.]
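Description:
pCRII-TOPO CMV-ZKSCAN1 nt 400-1782-bGH pA Sense is a 7.7 kb mammalian expression plasmid built in the pCRII-TOPO cloning backbone and designed to produce the human ZKSCAN1 exon 2/3 circular RNA in transfected cells. It is maintained in E. coli at high copy through a ColE1/pUC-type origin and is selected with ampicillin via the β-lactamase gene. The backbone also carries a neo/kanamycin resistance gene, an f1 origin, and the usual pCRII remnants: lac promoter/operator, a lacZα fragment, and flanking SP6 and T7 phage promoters.

The expression cassette consists of the CMV immediate-early enhancer and promoter, a 1,383 bp segment of the human ZKSCAN1 gene (nucleotides 400–1782 of the depositor's numbering, cloned between EcoRV and SalI sites), and the bovine growth hormone polyadenylation signal. The annotation detects two separate ZKSCAN1 coding fragments in the sense orientation, consistent with two exons separated by an intron and surrounded by flanking intronic sequence. In such minigenes, the downstream splice donor is joined to the upstream splice acceptor (backsplicing), yielding a covalently closed RNA. The associated work concerns short intronic repeats that promote this circularisation, although the feature table does not annotate any repeat elements. Short hits labelled PPP5D1, GFP11x7 and truncated HIV-1 LTR are small fragments on either side of the insert. They are probably incidental similarity matches rather than functional parts.

"Sense" in the name presumably refers to the orientation of the cassette or insert, but the record does not explain it. The plasmid is used to study circular RNA biogenesis and the sequence requirements for it.
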