Addgene plasmid #60645: pCRII-TOPO CMV-ZKSCAN1 nt 400-1782-bGH pA Sense
Purpose: Expresses the human ZKSCAN1 exon 2/3 circular RNA
Depositing lab: Jeremy Wilusz. Depositing organization: University of Pennsylvania. Publication: Short intronic repeat sequences facilitate circular RNA production. Liang D, Wilusz JE. Genes Dev. 2014 Oct 3. pii: gad.251926.114. 10.1101/gad.251926.114 PubMed 25281217.
Backbone
  Vector backbone: pCRII-TOPO
  Backbone manufacturer: Life Technologies
  Backbone size w/o insert (bp): 3900
  Total vector size (bp): 7721
  Vector type: Mammalian Expression
Growth in bacteria
  Bacterial resistance: Ampicillin, 100 μg/mL
  Growth temperature: 37°C
  Growth strain: Top10
  Copy number: High Copy
Gene/Insert
  Gene/Insert name: ZKSCAN1
  Species: H. sapiens (human)
  Insert size (bp): 1383
  Entrez Gene: ZKSCAN1 (a.k.a. KOX18, PHZ-37, ZNF139, ZNF36, ZSCAN33)
  Promoter: CMV
  Cloning method: Restriction Enzyme; 5′ cloning site EcoRV (not destroyed); 3′ cloning site SalI (not destroyed)
  Sequencing primers: 5′ PCMV For
Terms and licenses: Academic/Nonprofit Terms; Industry Terms: Not Available to Industry
How to cite: pCRII-TOPO CMV-ZKSCAN1 nt 400-1782-bGH pA Sense was a gift from Jeremy Wilusz (Addgene plasmid # 60645 ; http://n2t.net/addgene:60645 ; RRID:Addgene_60645)
