>Addgene plasmid #60645 | pCRII-TOPO CMV-ZKSCAN1 nt 400-1782-bGH pA Sense | addgene partial sequence | sequence record 98755 | SP6 5'-ATTTAGGTGACACTATAG-3'
AAGGCCACTTGAACTCGCTTTCCATGGCGATTTGCCTTGTGAGCACTTTCAGGAGAGCCTGGAAGCTGAA
AAACGGTAGAAAAATTTCCGTGCGGGCCGTGGGGGGCTGGCGGCAACTGGGGGGCCGCAGATCAGAGTGG
GCCACTGGCAGCCAACGGCCCCCGGGGCTCAGGCGGGGAGCAGCTCTGTGGTGTGGGATTGAGGCGTTTT
CCAAGAGTGGGTTTTCACGTTTCTAAGATTTCCCAAGCAGACAGCCCGTGCTGCTCCGATTTCTCGAACA
AAAAAGCAAAACGTGTGGCTGTCTTGGGAGCAAGTCGCAGGACTGCAAGCAGTTGGGGGAGAAAGTCCGC
CATTTTGCCACTTCTCAACCGTCCCTGCAAGGCTGGGGCTCAGTTGCGTAATGGAAAGTAAAGCCCTGAA
CTATCACACTTTAATCTTCCTTCAAAAGGTGGTAAACTATACCTACTGTCCCTCAAGAGAACACAAGAAG
TGCTTTAAGAGGTATTTTAAAAGTTCCGGGGGTTTTGTGAGGTGTTTGATGACCCGTTTAAAATATGATT
TCCATGTTTCTTTTGTCTAAAGTTTGCAGCTCAAATCTTTCCACACGCTAGTAATTTAAGTATTTCTGCA
TGTGTAGTTTGCATTCAAGTTCCATAAGCTGTTAAGAAAAATCTAGAAAAGTAAAACTAGAACCTATTTT
TAACCGAAGAACTACTTTTTGCCTCCCTCACAAAGGCGGCGGAAGGTGATCGAATTCCGGTGATGCGAGT
TGTTCTCCGTCGGATCCACATTGATTATTGACTAGTTATTAATAGTAATCAA
