>Addgene plasmid #60645 | pCRII-TOPO CMV-ZKSCAN1 nt 400-1782-bGH pA Sense | addgene partial sequence | sequence record 98793 | CMV-F 5'-CGCAAATGGGCGGTAGGCGTG-3'
GAGCTCTCTGGCTAACTAGAGAACCCACTGCTTACTGGCGATATCAAAGTGCTGAGATTACAGGCGTGAG
CCACCACCCCCGGCCTCAGGAGCGTTCTGATAGTGCCTCGATGTGCTGCCTCCTATAAAGTGTTAGCAGC
ACAGATCACTTTTTGTAAAGGTACGTACTAATGACTTTTTTTTTATACTTCAGGAATAGTAAAGAAACAC
ATCATAAAACCTCCCAGGACATAAAGGTGAGCACAGACCCTGTTTGGATCAAGTCAGTTCCTGGAGCCTG
AATGATGACTGCTGAATCACGGGAAGCCACGGGTCTGTCCCCACAGGCTGCACAGGAGAAGGATGGTATC
GTAATAGTGAAGGTGGAAGAGGAAGATGAGGAAGACCACATGTGGGGGCAGGATTCCACCCTACAGGACA
CGCCTCCTCCAGACCCAGAGATATTCCGCCAACGCTTCAGGCGCTTCTGTTACCAGAACACTTTTGGGCC
CCGAGAGGCTCTCAGTCGGCTGAAGGAACTTTGTCATCAGTGGCTGCGGCCAGAAATAAACACCAAGGAA
CAGATCCTGGAGCTTCTGGTGCTAGAGCAGTTTCTTTCCATCCTGCCCAAGGAGCTCCAGGTCTGGCTGC
AGGAATACCGCCCCGATAGTGGAGAGGAGGCCGTGACCCTTCTAGAAGACTTGGAGCTTGATTTATCAGG
ACAACAGGTAAAAAGAGGTGAAACCTATTATGTGTGAGCAGGGCACAGACGTTGAAACTGGAGCCAGGAG
AAGTATTGGCAGGCTTTAGGTTATTAGGTGGTTACTCTGTCTTAAA
