>Addgene plasmid #60645 | pCRII-TOPO CMV-ZKSCAN1 nt 400-1782-bGH pA Sense | addgene partial sequence | sequence record 99407 | M13pUC-Fwd 5'-CCCAGTCACGACGTTGTAAAACG-3'
TAGGGCGAATTGGGCCCTCTAGATGCATGCTCGAGAGTTTGTACATTTTGCCCTTAGCTTTTTGTTTCCT
AGCTTGTCTTTTTTCTTCTGCTTCCTACTTTTCAGGTTTAAATTTATCTTTTTTCTTCTAAAAGTATGTT
TTTATCTTCTAATTTCCCTATCTTCTCTATTCTTTTCTTCGCCTTCCCGTACTTCTGTCTTCCAGTTTTC
CACTTCAAACTTCTATCTTCTCCAAATTGTTTCATCCTACCACTCCCAATTAATCTTTCCATTTTCGTCT
GCGTTTAGTAAATGCGTTAACTAGGCTTTAAATGACGCAATTCTCCCTGCGTCATGGATTTCAAGGTCTT
TTAATCACCTTCGGTTTAATCTCTTTTTAAAAGATCGCCTTCAAATTATTTTAATCACCTACAACTTTTA
AACTAAACTTTAAGCTGTTTAAGTCACCTTCATTTTAATCTAAAAGCATTGCCCTTCTATTGGTATTAAT
TCGGGGCTCTGTAGTCCTTTCTCTCAATTTTCTTTTAAATACATTTTTTACTCCATGAAGAAGCTTCATC
TCAACCTCCGTCATGTTTTAGAAACCTTTTATCTTTTCCTTCCTCATGCTACTCTTCTAAGTCTTCATAT
TTTCTCTTAAA
