>Addgene plasmid #60645 | pCRII-TOPO CMV-ZKSCAN1 nt 400-1782-bGH pA Sense | addgene partial sequence | sequence record 101018 | MALAT1-R 5'-cgttaaaaacttaacgctaagcaa-3'
GTAGTTGTATTAATCTCTATCTTTCAAAGAGAAAAAAACTTATCTGCGGTTTCCTCAAGCTCCGCCTGCC
CCCTCAGCAGAAGCCCCTGCGCTGGCTGCCTCAATGCCTACCGCACAGCGCGGCCGCCCATAGAGCCCAC
CGCATCCCCAGCATGCCTGCTATTGTCTTCCCAATCCTCCCCCTTGCTGTCCTGCCCCACCCCACCCCCC
AGAATAGAATGACACCTACTCAGACAATGCGATGCAATTTCCTCATTTTATTAGGAAAGGACAGTGGGAG
TGGCACCTTCCAGGGTCAAGGAAGGCACGGGGGAGGGGCAAACAACAGATGGCTGGCAACTAGAAGGCAC
AGTCGGTCGACTGCTGGGATTACAGGTGTGAGCTACCGTGCCGAGCCTAATTCTTTTCTGTAAGTAGCTT
TTGAGACAGGGTCCTTGCTGTGTTGCCCAGGTTGGAGTAGTGGCATGATTCCAGCTCACTGCAGCCTCAA
CCTCCTGGGCTCAAGCAATCCTCCCACCTCAGCCTCCTGCGTAGCTGGAATCACAGGTGTGCGCCACTAT
ACCTGGCTAATTTTTCTATTTTTTGTAGAGATGGGGTCTCGCTACGTTGCCCAGGACTAACATGCTTCTT
CATCACAGGCACTCAGCAGCACAAAGACTCTCGTCCTGAATCATTTCCCTTCCCCTAAATGAAACCTTGC
TTCTTACCTCGTGACTGTAAGAGGCGGGGTTTCCGAGACGAATGTTTGAAGTGGGACTGGGTGGCCTCGT
GATGAAGGTCAAGGCTCGAGGACTCCTGAACTGGATCCAGAGGCACCATCC
